Addgene plasmid #119108: SNX29-PX (269-391)
Purpose: Bacterial expression of human phox homology (PX) domain, SNX29-PX (269-391)
Depositing lab: Brett Collins. Depositing organization: University of Queensland. Publication: Classification of the human phox homology (PX) domains based on their phosphoinositide binding specificities. Chandra M, Chin YK, Mas C, Feathers JR, Paul B, Datta S, Chen KE, Jia X, Yang Z, Norwood SJ, Mohanty B, Bugarcic A, Teasdale RD, Henne WM, Mobli M, Collins BM. Nat Commun. 2019 Apr 4;10(1):1528. doi: 10.1038/s41467-019-09355-y. PubMed 30948714.
Backbone
  Vector backbone: pGEX4T2
  Vector type: Bacterial Expression
Growth in bacteria
  Bacterial resistance: Ampicillin, 100 μg/mL
  Growth temperature: 37°C
  Growth strain: DH5alpha
  Copy number: Unknown
Gene/Insert
  Gene/Insert name: SNX29-PX (269-391)
  Species: H. sapiens (human)
  Promoter: tac
  Tag / fusion protein: GST (N terminal on backbone)
  Cloning method: Restriction Enzyme; 5′ cloning site BamHI (not destroyed); 3′ cloning site XhoI (not destroyed)
  Sequencing primers: 5′ pGEX5
Terms and licenses: Academic/Nonprofit Terms; Industry Terms: Not Available to Industry
Depositor comments: Amino Acid Sequence: NRALINVWIPSVFLRGKAANAFHVYQVYIRIKDDEWNIYRRYTEFRSLHHKLQNKYPQVRAYNFPPKKAIGNKDAKFVEERRKQLQNYLRSVMNKVIQMVPEFAASPKKETLIQLMPFFVDIT
How to cite: SNX29-PX (269-391) was a gift from Brett Collins (Addgene plasmid # 119108 ; http://n2t.net/addgene:119108 ; RRID:Addgene_119108)
