[The description below was written by a language model from this plasmid's Addgene catalogue record and pLannotate feature annotations shown in this document.]
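Description:
SNX29-PX (269-391) is a bacterial expression plasmid built on the pGEX4T2 backbone for producing the phox homology (PX) domain of human sorting nexin 29, residues 269 to 391, in E. coli. The full sequence record is 5,323 nt. The plasmid replicates from a ColE1/pMB1-type origin and is selected with ampicillin through the bla β-lactamase gene and its own promoter. Short annotated fragments of rop, the pBR322 bom region, a lac promoter/lacZα segment and an E. coli yciV fragment are remnants of the backbone rather than functional payload.

The SNX29 fragment was cloned between BamHI and XhoI, both sites retained, downstream of and in frame with the Schistosoma japonicum glutathione S-transferase coding sequence, giving an N-terminal GST fusion. Transcription is driven by the tac promoter, a strong trp/lac hybrid, followed by a lac operator. Because the map is circular, the promoter annotated at the end of the record sits immediately upstream of the operator and GST at its start. The plasmid also carries lacI under its own promoter, so the repressor keeps expression off until it is induced with IPTG, independent of the host's lacI status. The GST moiety allows affinity capture on glutathione resin. pGEX-4T vectors normally encode a thrombin cleavage site between GST and the insert, although the feature table does not annotate one.

The construct belongs to a set used to express human PX domains recombinantly in order to classify them by their phosphoinositide binding specificities, and it suits purification of the isolated domain for lipid-binding, biophysical or structural studies.
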