Features (pLannotate 1.2.2; 17 found; start..end, strand, type, name):
      1..17      +  protein_bind   lac operator: The lac repressor binds to the lac operator to inhibit transcription in E. coli. This inhibition can be relieved by adding lactose or isopropyl-β-D-thiogalactopyranoside (IPTG). lac repressor encoded by lacI
     40..693     +  CDS            GST26_SCHJA: Experimental evidence at protein level: Swiss-Prot protein existence level 1. GST isoenzymes appear to play a central role in the parasite detoxification system. Other functions are also suspected including a role in increasing the solubility of haematin in the parasite gut. From Schistosoma japonicum (Blood fluke).
    715..1086    +  CDS            SNX29 (fragment): SNX29_HUMAN - Also known as RUNDC2A. Experimental evidence at protein level: Swiss-Prot protein existence level 1. From Homo sapiens (Human).
   1122..1161    +  CDS            rop (fragment): Rop protein, which maintains plasmids at low copy number; rop
   1263..1303    +  misc_feature   bom (fragment): basis of mobility region from pBR322
   1408..1512    +  promoter       AmpR promoter: bla
   1513..2373    +  CDS            AmpR: β-lactamase; bla; confers resistance to ampicillin, carbenicillin, and related antibiotics
   2544..3132    +  rep_origin     ori: high-copy-number ColE1/pMB1/pBR322/pUC origin of replication
   3318..3369    -  misc_feature   bom (fragment): basis of mobility region from pBR322
   3376..3453    +  promoter       lacI promoter: lacI
   3454..4536    +  CDS            lacI: lac repressor; lacI; The lac repressor binds to the lac operator to inhibit transcription in E. coli. This inhibition can be relieved by adding lactose or isopropyl-β-D-thiogalactopyranoside (IPTG).
   4549..4570    +  protein_bind   CAP binding site: CAP binding activates transcription in the presence of cAMP. E. coli catabolite activator protein
   4585..4615    +  promoter       lac promoter: promoter for the E. coli lac operon
   4623..4639    +  protein_bind   lac operator: The lac repressor binds to the lac operator to inhibit transcription in E. coli. This inhibition can be relieved by adding lactose or isopropyl-β-D-thiogalactopyranoside (IPTG). lac repressor encoded by lacI
   4659..4832    +  CDS            lacZα: LacZα fragment of β-galactosidase; lacZ fragment
   5096..5212    -  CDS            yciV (fragment): RNAAM_ECOLI - Also known as trpH From Escherichia coli (strain K12).
   5288..5316    +  promoter       tac promoter: strong E. coli promoter; hybrid between the trp and lac UV5 promoters
>Addgene plasmid #119108 | SNX29-PX (269-391) | addgene full sequence | sequence record 275854 | Addgene NGS Result
TTGTGAGCGGATAACAATTTCACACAGGAAACAGTATTCATGTCCCCTATACTAGGTTATTGGAAAATTA
AGGGCCTTGTGCAACCCACTCGACTTCTTTTGGAATATCTTGAAGAAAAATATGAAGAGCATTTGTATGA
GCGCGATGAAGGTGATAAATGGCGAAACAAAAAGTTTGAATTGGGTTTGGAGTTTCCCAATCTTCCTTAT
TATATTGATGGTGATGTTAAATTAACACAGTCTATGGCCATCATACGTTATATAGCTGACAAGCACAACA
TGTTGGGTGGTTGTCCAAAAGAGCGTGCAGAGATTTCAATGCTTGAAGGAGCGGTTTTGGATATTAGATA
CGGTGTTTCGAGAATTGCATATAGTAAAGACTTTGAAACTCTCAAAGTTGATTTTCTTAGCAAGCTACCT
GAAATGCTGAAAATGTTCGAAGATCGTTTATGTCATAAAACATATTTAAATGGTGATCATGTAACCCATC
CTGACTTCATGTTGTATGACGCTCTTGATGTTGTTTTATACATGGACCCAATGTGCCTGGATGCGTTCCC
AAAATTAGTTTGTTTTAAAAAACGTATTGAAGCTATCCCACAAATTGATAAGTACTTGAAATCCAGCAAG
TATATAGCATGGCCTTTGCAGGGCTGGCAAGCCACGTTTGGTGGTGGCGACCATCCTCCAAAATCGGATC
TGGTTCCGCGTGGATCCAACCGTGCTCTGATCAATGTGTGGATTCCGTCCGTCTTTCTGCGTGGCAAGGC
GGCAAATGCGTTTCATGTTTACCAGGTGTATATCCGTATTAAAGATGACGAATGGAATATCTATCGTCGC
TACACCGAATTTCGTAGTCTGCATCACAAACTGCAGAACAAGTATCCGCAAGTGCGCGCCTACAATTTTC
CGCCGAAAAAGGCAATTGGCAACAAAGATGCTAAGTTCGTTGAAGAACGTCGCAAACAGCTGCAAAACTA
TCTGCGCAGCGTGATGAATAAAGTTATCCAGATGGTCCCGGAATTTGCGGCCTCTCCGAAAAAGGAAACC
CTGATTCAACTGATGCCGTTTTTCGTCGACATCACGTAACTCGAGCGGCCGCATCGTGACTGACTGACGA
TCTGCCTCGCGCGTTTCGGTGATGACGGTGAAAACCTCTGACACATGCAGCTCCCGGAGACGGTCACAGC
TTGTCTGTAAGCGGATGCCGGGAGCAGACAAGCCCGTCAGGGCGCGTCAGCGGGTGTTGGCGGGTGTCGG
GGCGCAGCCATGACCCAGTCACGTAGCGATAGCGGAGTGTATAATTCTTGAAGACGAAAGGGCCTCGTGA
TACGCCTATTTTTATAGGTTAATGTCATGATAATAATGGTTTCTTAGACGTCAGGTGGCACTTTTCGGGG
AAATGTGCGCGGAACCCCTATTTGTTTATTTTTCTAAATACATTCAAATATGTATCCGCTCATGAGACAA
TAACCCTGATAAATGCTTCAATAATATTGAAAAAGGAAGAGTATGAGTATTCAACATTTCCGTGTCGCCC
TTATTCCCTTTTTTGCGGCATTTTGCCTTCCTGTTTTTGCTCACCCAGAAACGCTGGTGAAAGTAAAAGA
TGCTGAAGATCAGTTGGGTGCACGAGTGGGTTACATCGAACTGGATCTCAACAGCGGTAAGATCCTTGAG
AGTTTTCGCCCCGAAGAACGTTTTCCAATGATGAGCACTTTTAAAGTTCTGCTATGTGGCGCGGTATTAT
CCCGTGTTGACGCCGGGCAAGAGCAACTCGGTCGCCGCATACACTATTCTCAGAATGACTTGGTTGAGTA
CTCACCAGTCACAGAAAAGCATCTTACGGATGGCATGACAGTAAGAGAATTATGCAGTGCTGCCATAACC
ATGAGTGATAACACTGCGGCCAACTTACTTCTGACAACGATCGGAGGACCGAAGGAGCTAACCGCTTTTT
TGCACAACATGGGGGATCATGTAACTCGCCTTGATCGTTGGGAACCGGAGCTGAATGAAGCCATACCAAA
CGACGAGCGTGACACCACGATGCCTGCAGCAATGGCAACAACGTTGCGCAAACTATTAACTGGCGAACTA
CTTACTCTAGCTTCCCGGCAACAATTAATAGACTGGATGGAGGCGGATAAAGTTGCAGGACCACTTCTGC
GCTCGGCCCTTCCGGCTGGCTGGTTTATTGCTGATAAATCTGGAGCCGGTGAGCGTGGGTCTCGCGGTAT
CATTGCAGCACTGGGGCCAGATGGTAAGCCCTCCCGTATCGTAGTTATCTACACGACGGGGAGTCAGGCA
ACTATGGATGAACGAAATAGACAGATCGCTGAGATAGGTGCCTCACTGATTAAGCATTGGTAACTGTCAG
ACCAAGTTTACTCATATATACTTTAGATTGATTTAAAACTTCATTTTTAATTTAAAAGGATCTAGGTGAA
GATCCTTTTTGATAATCTCATGACCAAAATCCCTTAACGTGAGTTTTCGTTCCACTGAGCGTCAGACCCC
GTAGAAAAGATCAAAGGATCTTCTTGAGATCCTTTTTTTCTGCGCGTAATCTGCTGCTTGCAAACAAAAA
AACCACCGCTACCAGCGGTGGTTTGTTTGCCGGATCAAGAGCTACCAACTCTTTTTCCGAAGGTAACTGG
CTTCAGCAGAGCGCAGATACCAAATACTGTCCTTCTAGTGTAGCCGTAGTTAGGCCACCACTTCAAGAAC
TCTGTAGCACCGCCTACATACCTCGCTCTGCTAATCCTGTTACCAGTGGCTGCTGCCAGTGGCGATAAGT
CGTGTCTTACCGGGTTGGACTCAAGACGATAGTTACCGGATAAGGCGCAGCGGTCGGGCTGAACGGGGGG
TTCGTGCACACAGCCCAGCTTGGAGCGAACGACCTACACCGAACTGAGATACCTACAGCGTGAGCTATGA
GAAAGCGCCACGCTTCCCGAAGGGAGAAAGGCGGACAGGTATCCGGTAAGCGGCAGGGTCGGAACAGGAG
AGCGCACGAGGGAGCTTCCAGGGGGAAACGCCTGGTATCTTTATAGTCCTGTCGGGTTTCGCCACCTCTG
ACTTGAGCGTCGATTTTTGTGATGCTCGTCAGGGGGGCGGAGCCTATGGAAAAACGCCAGCAACGCGGCC
TTTTTACGGTTCCTGGCCTTTTGCTGGCCTTTTGCTCACATGTTCTTTCCTGCGTTATCCCCTGATTCTG
TGGATAACCGTATTACCGCCTTTGAGTGAGCTGATACCGCTCGCCGCAGCCGAACGACCGAGCGCAGCGA
GTCAGTGAGCGAGGAAGCGGAAGAGCGCCTGATGCGGTATTTTCTCCTTACGCATCTGTGCGGTATTTCA
CACCGCATAAATTCCGACACCATCGAATGGCGCAAAACCTTTCGCGGTATGGCATGATAGCGCCCGGAAG
AGAGTCAATTCAGGGTGGTGAATGTGAAACCAGTAACGTTATACGATGTCGCAGAGTATGCCGGTGTCTC
TTATCAGACCGTTTCCCGCGTGGTGAACCAGGCCAGCCACGTTTCTGCGAAAACGCGGGAAAAAGTGGAA
GCGGCGATGGCGGAGCTGAATTACATTCCCAACCGCGTGGCACAACAACTGGCGGGCAAACAGTCGTTGC
TGATTGGCGTTGCCACCTCCAGTCTGGCCCTGCACGCGCCGTCGCAAATTGTCGCGGCGATTAAATCTCG
CGCCGATCAACTGGGTGCCAGCGTGGTGGTGTCGATGGTAGAACGAAGCGGCGTCGAAGCCTGTAAAGCG
GCGGTGCACAATCTTCTCGCGCAACGCGTCAGTGGGCTGATCATTAACTATCCGCTGGATGACCAGGATG
CCATTGCTGTGGAAGCTGCCTGCACTAATGTTCCGGCGTTATTTCTTGATGTCTCTGACCAGACACCCAT
CAACAGTATTATTTTCTCCCATGAAGACGGTACGCGACTGGGCGTGGAGCATCTGGTCGCATTGGGTCAC
CAGCAAATCGCGCTGTTAGCGGGCCCATTAAGTTCTGTCTCGGCGCGTCTGCGTCTGGCTGGCTGGCATA
AATATCTCACTCGCAATCAAATTCAGCCGATAGCGGAACGGGAAGGCGACTGGAGTGCCATGTCCGGTTT
TCAACAAACCATGCAAATGCTGAATGAGGGCATCGTTCCCACTGCGATGCTGGTTGCCAACGATCAGATG
GCGCTGGGCGCAATGCGCGCCATTACCGAGTCCGGGCTGCGCGTTGGTGCGGATATCTCGGTAGTGGGAT
ACGACGATACCGAAGACAGCTCATGTTATATCCCGCCGTTAACCACCATCAAACAGGATTTTCGCCTGCT
GGGGCAAACCAGCGTGGACCGCTTGCTGCAACTCTCTCAGGGCCAGGCGGTGAAGGGCAATCAGCTGTTG
CCCGTCTCACTGGTGAAAAGAAAAACCACCCTGGCGCCCAATACGCAAACCGCCTCTCCCCGCGCGTTGG
CCGATTCATTAATGCAGCTGGCACGACAGGTTTCCCGACTGGAAAGCGGGCAGTGAGCGCAACGCAATTA
ATGTAAGTTAGCTCACTCATTAGGCACCCCAGGCTTTACACTTTATGCTTCCGGCTCGTATGTTGTGTGG
AATTGTGAGCGGATAACAATTTCACACAGGAAACAGCTATGACCATGATTACGGATTCACTGGCCGTCGT
TTTACAACGTCGTGACTGGGAAAACCCTGGCGTTACCCAACTTAATCGCCTTGCAGCACATCCCCCTTTC
GCCAGCTGGCGTAATAGCGAAGAGGCCCGCACCGATCGCCCTTCCCAACAGTTGCGCAGCCTGAATGGCG
AATGGCGCTTTGCCTGGTTTCCGGCACCAGAAGCGGTGCCGGAAAGCTGGCTGGAGTGCGATCTTCCTGA
GGCCGATACTGTCGTCGTCCCCTCAAACTGGCAGATGCACGGTTACGATGCGCCCATCTACACCAACGTG
ACCTATCCCATTACGGTCAATCCGCCGTTTGTTCCCACGGAGAATCCGACGGGTTGTTACTCGCTCACAT
TTAATGTTGATGAAAGCTGGCTACAGGAAGGCCAGACGCGAATTATTTTTGATGGCGTTGGAATTAGCTT
ATCGACTGCACGGTGCACCAATGCTTCTGGCGTCAGGCAGCCATCGGAAGCTGTGGTATGGCTGTGCAGG
TCGTAAATCACTGCATAATTCGTGTCGCTCAAGGCGCACTCCCGTTCTGGATAATGTTTTTTGCGCCGAC
ATCATAACGGTTCTGGCAAATATTCTGAAATGAGCTGTTGACAATTAATCATCGGCTCGTATAATGTGTG
GAA
